>Addgene plasmid #177958 | CoV2-N-B.1.1.7 | addgene full sequence | sequence record 376958 | Addgene NGS Result
GACATTGATTATTGACTAGTTATTAATAGTAATCAATTACGGGGTCATTAGTTCATAGCCCATATATGGA
GTTCCGCGTTACATAACTTACGGTAAATGGCCCGCCTGGCTGACCGCCCAACGACCCCCGCCCATTGACG
TCAATAATGACGTATGTTCCCATAGTAACGCCAATAGGGACTTTCCATTGACGTCAATGGGTGGAGTATT
TACGGTAAACTGCCCACTTGGCAGTACATCAAGTGTATCATATGCCAAGTACGCCCCCTATTGACGTCAA
TGACGGTAAATGGCCCGCCTGGCATTATGCCCAGTACATGACCTTATGGGACTTTCCTACTTGGCAGTAC
ATCTACGTATTAGTCATCGCTATTACCATGGTGATGCGGTTTTGGCAGTACATCAATGGGCGTGGATAGC
GGTTTGACTCACGGGGATTTCCAAGTCTCCACCCCATTGACGTCAATGGGAGTTTGTTTTGGCACCAAAA
TCAACGGGACTTTCCAAAATGTCGTAACAACTCCGCCCCATTGACGCAAATGGGCGGTAGGCGTGTACGG
TGGGAGGTCTATATAAGCAGAGCTCTCTGGCTAACTAGAGAACCCACTGCTTACTGGCTTATCGAAATTA
ATACGACTCACTATAGGGAGACCCAAGCTGGCTAGCCTTCCATTTCAGGTGTCGTGAGGATCTATTTCCG
GTGAATTCGCCGCCACCATGAGCCTGAACGGCCCCCAAAACCAACGGAATGCCCCTCGGATAACATTTGG
TGGCCCTAGTGATTCCACAGGAAGTAACCAAAACGGAGAACGGTCTGGAGCCCGCTCTAAACAGAGGCGA
CCACAGGGATTGCCAAATAACACAGCGTCATGGTTTACAGCCCTGACTCAACATGGAAAGGAGGACTTGA
AATTTCCACGAGGACAGGGTGTACCAATAAACACAAACAGTAGTCCAGACGATCAGATCGGGTATTATAG
AAGGGCCACGAGACGCATCAGAGGTGGAGATGGTAAAATGAAAGATCTCAGTCCGCGCTGGTACTTTTAT
TATTTGGGAACCGGCCCAGAAGCGGGCCTCCCATATGGAGCCAATAAGGACGGGATTATATGGGTGGCTA
CAGAGGGAGCCCTCAATACGCCAAAAGATCACATCGGAACAAGAAACCCTGCTAATAATGCCGCAATCGT
GCTGCAGTTGCCTCAGGGGACGACGCTTCCTAAAGGCTTTTACGCAGAAGGATCACGCGGCGGCAGCCAA
GCATCCTCAAGGTCTAGTTCCAGAAGTCGAAACAGCTCCAGAAACTCCACACCAGGGTCCAGTAAGCGAA
CAAGTCCGGCGCGGATGGCGGGCAACGGCGGAGACGCCGCACTCGCTCTGTTGCTCCTGGACCGGCTCAA
CCAACTTGAATCCAAGATGTTCGGTAAGGGACAGCAGCAACAAGGTCAAACCGTAACCAAGAAAAGCGCT
GCAGAAGCTTCTAAAAAACCTCGACAAAAACGGACCGCTACGAAGGCATATAACGTTACTCAAGCCTTCG
GGAGACGAGGGCCGGAGCAAACCCAGGGGAATTTTGGAGATCAGGAGCTCATCCGGCAAGGGACAGATTA
CAAACATTGGCCTCAAATCGCTCAGTTCGCGCCGTCCGCAAGTGCTTTTTTCGGAATGTCTCGCATCGGT
ATGGAAGTAACACCATCCGGGACATGGCTCACTTATACCGGCGCCATCAAGCTGGACGACAAAGATCCAA
ATTTCAAAGATCAGGTGATTCTCTTGAATAAACACATAGACGCGTATAAGACGTTTCCACCCACCGAACC
CAAGAAGGACAAAAAGAAAAAAGCTGATGAAACACAAGCGTTGCCCCAGCGACAGAAGAAGCAGCAAACC
GTCACCCTCCTGCCAGCCGCTGATCTCGATGACTTCTCCAAGCAACTTCAACAGTCCATGAGCTCAGCCG
ATTCTACTCAGGCGTAACTCGAGTCTAGAGGGCCCGTTTAAACCCGCTGATCAGCCTCGACTGTGCCTTC
TAGTTGCCAGCCATCTGTTGTTTGCCCCTCCCCCGTGCCTTCCTTGACCCTGGAAGGTGCCACTCCCACT
GTCCTTTCCTAATAAAATGAGGAAATTGCATCGCATTGTCTGAGTAGGTGTCATTCTATTCTGGGGGGTG
GGGTGGGGCAGGACAGCAAGGGGGAGGATTGGGAAGACAATAGCAGGCATGCTGGGGATGCGGTGGGCTC
TATGGCTTCTGAGGCGGAAAGAACCAGCTGGGGCTCTAGGGGGTATCCCC
[124 nt withheld, positions 2291-2414]
C
[91 nt withheld, positions 2416-2506]
A
[49 nt withheld, positions 2508-2556]
CCTTTGACGTTGGAGTCCACGTTCTTT
[37 nt withheld, positions 2584-2620]
ACCCTATCTCGGTCTATTCTTTTGATTTATAAGGGATTTTGCCGATTTCGGCCTATTGGTTAAAAAATGA
GCTGATTTAACAAAAATTTAACGCGAATTAATTCTGTGGAATGTGTGTCAGTTAGGGTGTGGAAAGTCCC
CAGGCTCCCCAGCAGGCAGAAGTATGCAAAGCATGCATCTCAATTAGTCAGCAACCAGGTGTGGAAAGTC
CCCAGGCTCCCCAGCAGGCAGAAGTATGCAAAGCATGCATCTCAATTAGTCAGCAACCATAGTCCCGCCC
CTAACTCCGCCCATCCCGCCCCTAACTCCGCCCAGTTCCGCCCATTCTCCGCCCCATGGCTGACTAATTT
TTTTTATTTATGCAGAGGCCGAGGCCGCCTCTGCCTCTGAGCTATTCCAGAAGTAGTGAGGAGGCTTTTT
TGGAGGCCTAGGCTTTTGCAAAAAGCTCCCGGGAGCTTGTATATCCATTTTCGGATCTGATCAAGAGACA
GGATGAGGATCGTTTCGCATGATTGAACAAGATGGATTGCACGCAGGTTCTCCGGCCGCTTGGGTGGAGA
GGCTATTCGGCTATGACTGGGCACAACAGACAATCGGCTGCTCTGATGCCGCCGTGTTCCGGCTGTCAGC
GCAGGGGCGCCCGGTTCTTTTTGTCAAGACCGACCTGTCCGGTGCCCTGAATGAACTGCAGGACGAGGCA
GCGCGGCTATCGTGGCTGGCCACGACGGGCGTTCCTTGCGCAGCTGTGCTCGACGTTGTCACTGAAGCGG
GAAGGGACTGGCTGCTATTGGGCGAAGTGCCGGGGCAGGATCTCCTGTCATCTCACCTTGCTCCTGCCGA
GAAAGTATCCATCATGGCTGATGCAATGCGGCGGCTGCATACGCTTGATCCGGCTACCTGCCCATTCGAC
CACCAAGCGAAACATCGCATCGAGCGAGCACGTACTCGGATGGAAGCCGGTCTTGTCGATCAGGATGATC
TGGACGAAGAGCATCAGGGGCTCGCGCCAGCCGAACTGTTCGCCAGGCTCAAGGCGCGCATGCCCGACGG
CGAGGATCTCGTCGTGACCCATGGCGATGCCTGCTTGCCGAATATCATGGTGGAAAATGGCCGCTTTTCT
GGATTCATCGACTGTGGCCGGCTGGGTGTGGCGGACCGCTATCAGGACATAGCGTTGGCTACCCGTGATA
TTGCTGAAGAGCTTGGCGGCGAATGGGCTGACCGCTTCCTCGTGCTTTACGGTATCGCCGCTCCCGATTC
GCAGCGCATCGCCTTCTATCGCCTTCTTGACGAGTTCTTCTGAGCGGGACTCTGGGGTTCGAAATGACCG
ACCAAGCGACGCCCAACCTGCCATCACGAGATTTCGATTCCACCGCCGCCTTCTATGAAAGGTTGGGCTT
CGGAATCGTTTTCCGGGACGCCGGCTGGATGATCCTCCAGCGCGGGGATCTCATGCTGGAGTTCTTCGCC
CACCCCAACTTGTTTATTGCAGCTTATAATGGTTACAAATAAAGCAATAGCATCACAAATTTCACAAATA
AAGCATTTTTTTCACTGCATTCTAGTTGTGGTTTGTCCAAACTCATCAATGTATCTTATCATGTCTGTAT
ACCGTCGACCTCTAGCTAGAGCTTGGCGTAATCATGGTCATAGCTGTTTCCTGTGTGAAATTGTTATCCG
CTCACAATTCCACACAACATACGAGCCGGAAGCATAAAGTGTAAAGCCTGGGGTGCCTAATGAGTGAGCT
AACTCACATTAATTGCGTTGCGCTCACTGCCCGCTTTCCAGTCGGGAAACCTGTCGTGCCAGCTGCATTA
ATGAATCGGCCAACGCGCGGGGAGAGGCGGTTTGCGTATTGGGCGCTCTTCCGCTTCCTCGCTCACTGAC
TCGCTGCGCTCGGTCGTTCGGCTGCGGCGAGCGGTATCAGCTCACTCAAAGGCGGTAATACGGTTATCCA
CAGAATCAGGGGATAACGCAGGAAAGAACATGTGAGCAAAAGGCCAGCAAAAGGCCAGGAACCGTAAAAA
GGCCGCGTTGCTGGCGTTTTTCCATAGGCTCCGCCCCCCTGACGAGCATCACAAAAATCGACGCTCAAGT
CAGAGGTGGCGAAACCCGACAGGACTATAAAGATACCAGGCGTTTCCCCCTGGAAGCTCCCTCGTGCGCT
CTCCTGTTCCGACCCTGCCGCTTACCGGATACCTGTCCGCCTTTCTCCCTTCGGGAAGCGTGGCGCTTTC
TCATAGCTCACGCTGTAGGTATCTCAGTTCGGTGTAGGTCGTTCGCTCCAAGCTGGGCTGTGTGCACGAA
CCCCCCGTTCAGCCCGACCGCTGCGCCTTATCCGGTAACTATCGTCTTGAGTCCAACCCGGTAAGACACG
ACTTATCGCCACTGGCAGCAGCCACTGGTAACAGGATTAGCAGAGCGAGGTATGTAGGCGGTGCTACAGA
GTTCTTGAAGTGGTGGCCTAACTACGGCTACACTAGAAGAACAGTATTTGGTATCTGCGCTCTGCTGAAG
CCAGTTACCTTCGGAAAAAGAGTTGGTAGCTCTTGATCCGGCAAACAAACCACCGCTGGTAGCGGTGGTT
TTTTTGTTTGCAAGCAGCAGATTACGCGCAGAAAAAAAGGATCTCAAGAAGATCCTTTGATCTTTTCTAC
GGGGTCTGACGCTCAGTGGAACGAAAACTCACGTTAAGGGATTTTGGTCATGAGATTATCAAAAAGGATC
TTCACCTAGATCCTTTTAAATTAAAAATGAAGTTTTAAATCAATCTAAAGTATATATGAGTAAACTTGGT
CTGACAGTTACCAATGCTTAATCAGTGAGGCACCTATCTCAGCGATCTGTCTATTTCGTTCATCCATAGT
TGCCTGACTCCCCGTCGTGTAGATAACTACGATACGGGAGGGCTTACCATCTGGCCCCAGTGCTGCAATG
ATACCGCGAGACCCACGCTCACCGGCTCCAGATTTATCAGCAATAAACCAGCCAGCCGGAAGGGCCGAGC
GCAGAAGTGGTCCTGCAACTTTATCCGCCTCCATCCAGTCTATTAATTGTTGCCGGGAAGCTAGAGTAAG
TAGTTCGCCAGTTAATAGTTTGCGCAACGTTGTTGCCATTGCTACAGGCATCGTGGTGTCACGCTCGTCG
TTTGGTATGGCTTCATTCAGCTCCGGTTCCCAACGATCAAGGCGAGTTACATGATCCCCCATGTTGTGCA
AAAAAGCGGTTAGCTCCTTCGGTCCTCCGATCGTTGTCAGAAGTAAGTTGGCCGCAGTGTTATCACTCAT
GGTTATGGCAGCACTGCATAATTCTCTTACTGTCATGCCATCCGTAAGATGCTTTTCTGTGACTGGTGAG
TACTCAACCAAGTCATTCTGAGAATAGTGTATGCGGCGACCGAGTTGCTCTTGCCCGGCGTCAATACGGG
ATAATACCGCGCCACATAGCAGAACTTTAAAAGTGCTCATCATTGGAAAACGTTCTTCGGGGCGAAAACT
CTCAAGGATCTTACCGCTGTTGAGATCCAGTTCGATGTAACCCACTCGTGCACCCAACTGATCTTCAGCA
TCTTTTACTTTCACCAGCGTTTCTGGGTGAGCAAAAACAGGAAGGCAAAATGCCGCAAAAAAGGGAATAA
GGGCGACACGGAAATGTTGAATACTCATACTCTTCCTTTTTCAATATTATTGAAGCATTTATCAGGGTTA
TTGTCTCATGAGCGGATACATATTTGAATGTATTTAGAAAAATAAACAAATAGGGGTTCCGCGCACATTT
CCCCGAAAAGTGCCACCTGACGTCGACGGATCGGGAGATCTCCCGATCCCCTATGGTGCACTCTCAGTAC
AATCTGCTCTGATGCCGCATAGTTAAGCCAGTATCTGCTCCCTGCTTGTGTGTTGGAGGTCGCTGAGTAG
TGCGCGAGCAAAATTTAAGCTACAACAAGGCAAGGCTTGACCGACAATTGCATGAAGAATCTGCTTAGGG
TTAGGCGTTTTGCGCTGCTTCGCGATGTACGGGCCAGATATACGCGTT
Features (pLannotate 1.2.2; 20 found; start..end, strand, type, name):
      1..380     +  enhancer       CMV enhancer: human cytomegalovirus immediate early enhancer
    381..584     +  promoter       CMV promoter: human cytomegalovirus (CMV) immediate early promoter
    580..613     +  LTR            5' LTR (truncated) (fragment): truncated 5' long terminal repeat (LTR) from HIV-1
    629..647     +  promoter       T7 promoter: promoter for bacteriophage T7 RNA polymerase
    718..1974    +  CDS            N: NCAP_SARS2 - Experimental evidence at protein level: Swiss-Prot protein existence level 1. Packages the positive strand viral genome RNA into a helical ribonucleocapsid (RNP) and plays a fundamental role during virion assembly through its interactions with the viral genome and membrane protein M. Plays an important role in enhancing the efficiency of subgenomic viral RNA transcription as well as viral replication (By similarity). May modulate transforming growth factor-beta signaling by binding host smad3 (By similarity). From Severe acute respiratory syndrome coronavirus 2 (2019-nCoV) (SARS-C
   2021..2245    +  polyA_signal   bGH poly(A) signal: bovine growth hormone polyadenylation signal
   2249..2270    +  promoter       SV40 promoter (fragment): SV40 enhancer and early promoter
   2291..2719    +  rep_origin     f1 ori (sequence partly withheld): f1 bacteriophage origin of replication; arrow indicates direction of (+) strand synthesis
   2733..3062    +  promoter       SV40 promoter: SV40 enhancer and early promoter
   3129..3920    +  CDS            neo: KKA2_KLEPN - Also known as kan, nptII. Experimental evidence at protein level: Swiss-Prot protein existence level 1. Resistance to kanamycin, neomycin, paromomycin, ribostamycin, butirosin and gentamicin B. From Klebsiella pneumoniae.
   3944..4102    +  CDS            ble (fragment): BLE_KLEPN - Experimental evidence at protein level: Swiss-Prot protein existence level 1. Binding protein with a strong affinity to the bleomycin family of antibiotics. Binds to CL990; an antimitotic-antibiotic compound. From Klebsiella pneumoniae.
   4097..4218    +  polyA_signal   SV40 poly(A) signal: SV40 polyadenylation signal
   4291..4307    -  protein_bind   lac operator: The lac repressor binds to the lac operator to inhibit transcription in E. coli. This inhibition can be relieved by adding lactose or isopropyl-β-D-thiogalactopyranoside (IPTG). lac repressor encoded by lacI
   4315..4345    -  promoter       lac promoter: promoter for the E. coli lac operon
   4360..4381    -  protein_bind   CAP binding site: CAP binding activates transcription in the presence of cAMP. E. coli catabolite activator protein
   4394..4486    -  CDS            lacI (fragment): lac repressor; lacI; The lac repressor binds to the lac operator to inhibit transcription in E. coli. This inhibition can be relieved by adding lactose or isopropyl-β-D-thiogalactopyranoside (IPTG).
   4669..5257    -  rep_origin     ori: high-copy-number ColE1/pMB1/pBR322/pUC origin of replication
   5428..6288    -  CDS            AmpR: β-lactamase; bla; confers resistance to ampicillin, carbenicillin, and related antibiotics
   6289..6393    -  promoter       AmpR promoter: bla
   6452..6504    -  misc_feature   bom (fragment): basis of mobility region from pBR322
