>Addgene plasmid #177958 | CoV2-N-B.1.1.7 Sequencing Result | analyzer sequence | sequence record 348183
GCCTCGGCCTCTGCATAAATAAAAAAAATTAGTCAGCCATGGGGCGGAGAATGGGCGGAACTGGGCGGAG
TTAGGGGCGGGATGGGCGGAGTTAGGGGCGGGACTATGGTTGCTGACTAATTGAGATGCATGCTTTGCAT
ACTTCTGCCTGCTGGGGAGCCTGGGGACTTTCCACACCTGGTTGCTGACTAATTGAGATGCATGCTTTGC
ATACTTCTGCCTGCTGGGGAGCCTGGGGACTTTCCACACCCTAACTGACACACATTCCACAGAATTAATT
CGCGTTAAATTTTTGTTAAATCAGCTCATTTTTTAACCAATAGGCCGAAATCGGCAAAATCCCTTATAAA
TCAAAAGAATAGACCGAGATAGGGT
[37 nt withheld, positions 376-412]
AAAGAACGTGGACTCCAACGTCAAAGG
[49 nt withheld, positions 440-488]
T
[91 nt withheld, positions 490-580]
G
[124 nt withheld, positions 582-705]
GGGGATACCCCCTAGAGCCCCAGCTGGTTCTTTCCGCCTCAGAAGCCATAGAGCCCACCGCATCCCCAGC
ATGCCTGCTATTGTCTTCCCAATCCTCCCCCTTGCTGTCCTGCCCCACCCCACCCCCCAGAATAGAATGA
CACCTACTCAGACAATGCGATGCAATTTCCTCATTTTATTAGGAAAGGACAGTGGGAGTGGCACCTTCCA
GGGTCAAGGAAGGCACGGGGGAGGGGCAAACAACAGATGGCTGGCAACTAGAAGGCACAGTCGAGGCTGA
TCAGCGGGTTTAAACGGGCCCTCTAGACTCGAGCTATGTATAGTGCAGTTTGACGCCCTTCAGCACGGGC
TCGCTATCGTCCTCATCGAACTTGCAGCAGCTGCCGCAGGAGCAGCAGCCCTTCAGGCAGCTGCAGCAGG
AGGTCATGCAGCACAGCATGATGGTCACCATCACGATGGCGATCAGGCCGGCGATGAAGCCCAGCCAGAT
GTACCATGGCCACTTGATGTACTGCTCGTACTTGCCCAGCTCCTGCAGATCGATCAGGGACTCGTTCAGA
TTCTTGGCCACCTCGTTCAGGCGGTCGATCTCCTTCTGGATGTTCACCACGCTGGCATTGATGCCGGAGA
TGTCGCCCAGATCCACGTCGGGGCTGGTGTGATTCTTGAAGTACTTATCCAGCTCCTCCTTGAAGGAGTC
CAGCTCTGGCTGCAGGGGATCGTACACGGTATTGTTCACGATTCCGATGACCACGTCGCAGTTGCCGCTC
ACGAAGGTATTGTCGGTGGTGATGATCTGGGGCTCGTAGAAATTGCGCTGGGTCACGAACCAGTGGGTGC
CGTTGGACACGAACACGCCCTCGCGTGGGAAGTGAGCCTTGCCATCGTGGCAGATAGCTGGAGCGGTGGT
GAAGTTCTTCTCCTGGGCTGGCACGTAGGTCACGTGCAGGAACACCACTCCGTGTGGGGCGCTCTGTGGG
AAGGACATCAGGTGGTAGCCCTTGCCGCAGAAGTCCACCCTCTTGCTCTGTCCCAGCACGCACTCGGACA
TCTTGGTAGCAGCCAGATTGGCGCTGGCCCTGATCTCAGCAGCCCTGATCAGCTGCTGGGTCACGTAGGT
CTGCAGGGACTGCAGGCGGCCGGTGATCAGCCTATCGATCTGCACCTCAGCCTCCACCTTGTCCAGGCGG
CTCAGGATATCATTCAGCACGCTGGAGATGGCGCCGAAGTTGCTGGACAGCTGCTTCACCAGGGTATTCA
GGGCCTGGGCGTTCTGATTCACCACATCCTGCAGCTTGCCCAGGGCGCTGGCGGTGCTGGACAGGGAGTC
CTGGATCTTGCCGATGGCGGAGTTGAACTGATTGGCGATCAGCTTCTGGTTCTCGTACAGCACATTCTGG
GTCACGCCGATGCCGTTGAAGCGGTAGGCCATCTGCATGGCGAAGGGGATCTGCAGGGCGGCTCCAGCGC
CGAAGGTCCATCCGCTGGTGATGGTTCCGGCCAGCAGGGCGGAGGTGTACTGAGCGATCATCTCATCGGT
CAGCAGTGGTGGCAGCACGGTCAGGCCATTGAACTTCTGGGCGCAGATCAGGTCGCGGGCAGCGATGTCG
CCCAGGCAATCGCCGTACTGCTTGATGAAGCCGGCATCGGCCAGGGTCACCTTGTTGAACAGCAGGTCCT
CGATGAAGCTGCGCTTGGAGGGCTTGCTTGGATCGGGCAGGATCTGGCTGAAATTGAAGCCGCCGAAGTC
CTTGATTGGGGGGGTCTTGTAGATCTGCTTCACCTGGGCGAACACCTCCTGGGTGTTCTTATCCTGCTCC
ACAGCGATTCCGGTCAGGGCGCGATTCAGCTGGGTGCAGAAGCTGCCGTACTGCAGCAGCAGGTTGCTGC
ACTCGGTGGAATCGCCGCAGATGTACATGGTGCAGTCCACGCTGGTCTTGGTCATGGACACGGGCAGGAT
CTCGGTGGTCACGGAGATGGTGAAGTTGGTTGGGATGGCGATGGAATTGTTGCTGTAGGCCACGCTATTC
TCGGCGCCCAGGGACATGGTGTAGGCGATGATGGACTGGCTGGCCACGCTGCGAGCCCTCCTATGGGAGT
TGGTCTGGGTCTGGTAGCTGGCGCAGATTCCAGCTCCGATTGGGATGTCGCACTCGTAGGAATTGTTCAC
GTGCTCAGCTCCGATCAGGCATCCGGCGCGGGTCTGGAACACGTTGGATCCGGTGCTGTACACGCGCCAG
GTTGGGGTCAGCTGATCAGCGTGGATAGCCACTGGCACCTCGGTGCAATTCACGCCCTGGTACAGCACGG
CCACCTGGTTGCTGGTATTGGTTCCTGGGGTGATCACGCTCACGCCGCCGAAGGAGCATGGGGTGATATC
CAGGATCTCCAGGGTCTGTGGGTCGCGCACGGCGTCGGTGGTATCAGCGATGTCCCTTCCGAACTGCTGG
AATGGCAGGAACTTCTTGTTGGACTCGGTCAGCACGCCGGTTCCGGTCAGGCCGTTGAAATTGAAGTTCA
CGCACTTGTTCTTCACCAGATTGGTGCTCTTCTTTGGTCCGCACACGGTAGCTGGAGCGTGCAGCAGCTC
GAAGGACAGCACCACCACCCTGTATGGCTGGTATCCCACTCCGTTGGTTGGCTGGAAGCCGTAGCTCTGC
AGGGGGAAGTAGCAGTTGAAGCCCTCCACTCCATTGCATGGGGTGCTTCCAGCCTGGTAGATCTCGGTGG
AGATGTCGCGCTCGAATGGCTTCAGATTGGACTTGCGGAACAGGCGGTACAGGTAATTGTAGTTGCCGCC
CACTTTGCTATCCAGATTGTTGGAGTTCCAGGCGATCACGCAGCCGGTGAAATCGTCGGGCAGCTTGTAA
TTGTAGTCAGCGATCTTGCCGGTCTGTCCTGGAGCGATCTGGCGCACCTCGTCGCCCCTGATCACGAAGC
TATCGGCGTACACGTTGGTGAAGCACAGATCATTCAGCTTGGTGGGGGACACGCCGTAGCACTTGAAGGT
GGAGAAGCTGGCGGAGTTGTACAGCACGCTGTAGTCGGCCACGCAGTTGGAGATGCGCTTGCGATTCCAA
GCGTACACGCTGGCGAACCTGGTAGCGTTGAACACCTCGCCGAATGGGCACAGGTTGGTGATATTGGGGA
AGCGCACGATGCTCTCGGTTGGCTGCACGCGGAAATTGGAGGTCTGGTAGATGCCCTTCTCCACGGTGAA
GCTCTTCAGGGTGCACTTTGTCTCGGACAGTGGATCCAGGGCGCAATCCACGGCGTCGGTGATGGTGCCA
TTCTCGTTGTACTTCAGCAGGAAGGTGCGGGGCTGCAGGTAGCCCACGTAGTAGGCAGCAGCTCCAGCGG
TCCATCCGCTGGAGCTGTCGCCTGGGGTCAGGTAGCTGCGGTGCAGGGCCAGCAGGGTCTGGAACCTGGT
GATGTTGATGCCGATTGGCAGATCCACCAGTGGCTCCAGGGCGCTGAAGCCCTGTGGCAGGTCGCGCACC
AGGTTGATGGGGGTGTGCTTGGAGTAGATCTTGAAGTAGCCATCGATATTCTTGAACACGAACTCGCGCA
GGTTCTTGAAATTGCCCTGCTTGCCCTCCAGGTCCATCAGGAAGGGCTGGGACACGTACTCGAAGGTGCA
ATTGTTGGCGGAGCTGTACACGCGGAACTCGCTCTCCATCCAGGACTTATTGTTCTTGTGGTAGTACACG
CCCAGGAATGGATCATTGCAGAACTGGAACTCGCACACCTTGATGACCACGTTGGTGGCATTGTTCACGA
TCAGCAGGCTCTGGGTCTTGGAGTCCAGGGTGGTGCCGAAGATCCAGCCGCGGATGATGTTGCTCTTCTC
GGTGGAGGCGAAGTACACGCCATCGTTGAATGGCAGCACGGGATTGTCGAACCGCTTGGTGCCATTGGTG
CCGCTCACGTGGATGGCGTGGAACCAGGTCACGTTGCTGAAGAAGGGCAGGAACAGATCCTGGGTGGAGT
GCAGCACGGAGCTGCGGAACACCTTGTCTGGGTAGTACACGCCGCGGGTGAAGGAGTTAGTATAGGCAGG
AGGCAGCTGGGTTCTAGTAGTCAGGTTCACGCACTGAGACGAGACCAGAGGCAGCAGGACCAGGAAGACA
AACATGCTAGCCAGCTTGGGTCTCCCTATAGTGAGTCGTATTAATTTCGATAAGCCAGTAAGCAGTGGGT
TCTCTAGTTAGCCAGAGAGCTCTGCTTATATAGACCTCCCACCGTACACGCCTACCGCCCATTTGCGTCA
ATGGGGCGGAGTTGTTACGACATTTTGGAAAGTCCCGTTGATTTTGGTGCCAAAACAAACTCCCATTGAC
GTCAATGGGGTGGAGACTTGGAAATCCCCGTGAGTCAAACCGCTATCCACGCCCATTGATGTACTGCCAA
AACCGCATCACCATGGTAATAGCGATGACTAATACGTAGATGTACTGCCAAGTAGGAAAGTCCCATAAGG
TCATGTACTGGGCATAATGCCAGGCGGGCCATTTACCGTCATTGACGTCAATAGGGGGCGTACTTGGCAT
ATGATACACTTGATGTACTGCCAAGTGGGCAGTTTACCGTAAATACTCCACCCATTGACGTCAATGGAAA
GTCCCTATTGGCGTTACTATGGGAACATACGTCATTATTGACGTCAATGGGCGGGGGTCGTTGGGCGGTC
AGCCAGGCGGGCCATTTACCGTAAGTTATGTAACGCGGAACTCCATATATGGGCTATGAACTAATGACCC
CGTAATTGATTACTATTAATAACTAGTCAATAATCAATGTCAACGCGTATATCTGGCCCGTACATCGCGA
AGCAGCGCAAAACGCCTAACCCTAAGCAGATTCTTCATGCAATTGTCGGTCAAGCCTTGCCTTGTTGTAG
CTTAAATTTTGCTCGCGCACTACTCAGCGACCTCCAACACACAAGCAGGGAGCAGATACTGGCTTAACTA
TGCGGCATCAGAGCAGATTGTACTGAGAGTGCACCATAGGGGATCGGGAGATCTCCCGATCCGTCGACGT
CAGGTGGCACTTTTCGGGGAAATGTGCGCGGAACCCCTATTTGTTTATTTTTCTAAATACATTCAAATAT
GTATCCGCTCATGAGACAATAACCCTGATAAATGCTTCAATAATATTGAAAAAGGAAGAGTATGAGTATT
CAACATTTCCGTGTCGCCCTTATTCCCTTTTTTGCGGCATTTTGCCTTCCTGTTTTTGCTCACCCAGAAA
CGCTGGTGAAAGTAAAAGATGCTGAAGATCAGTTGGGTGCACGAGTGGGTTACATCGAACTGGATCTCAA
CAGCGGTAAGATCCTTGAGAGTTTTCGCCCCGAAGAACGTTTTCCAATGATGAGCACTTTTAAAGTTCTG
CTATGTGGCGCGGTATTATCCCGTATTGACGCCGGGCAAGAGCAACTCGGTCGCCGCATACACTATTCTC
AGAATGACTTGGTTGAGTACTCACCAGTCACAGAAAAGCATCTTACGGATGGCATGACAGTAAGAGAATT
ATGCAGTGCTGCCATAACCATGAGTGATAACACTGCGGCCAACTTACTTCTGACAACGATCGGAGGACCG
AAGGAGCTAACCGCTTTTTTGCACAACATGGGGGATCATGTAACTCGCCTTGATCGTTGGGAACCGGAGC
TGAATGAAGCCATACCAAACGACGAGCGTGACACCACGATGCCTGTAGCAATGGCAACAACGTTGCGCAA
ACTATTAACTGGCGAACTACTTACTCTAGCTTCCCGGCAACAATTAATAGACTGGATGGAGGCGGATAAA
GTTGCAGGACCACTTCTGCGCTCGGCCCTTCCGGCTGGCTGGTTTATTGCTGATAAATCTGGAGCCGGTG
AGCGTGGGTCTCGCGGTATCATTGCAGCACTGGGGCCAGATGGTAAGCCCTCCCGTATCGTAGTTATCTA
CACGACGGGGAGTCAGGCAACTATGGATGAACGAAATAGACAGATCGCTGAGATAGGTGCCTCACTGATT
AAGCATTGGTAACTGTCAGACCAAGTTTACTCATATATACTTTAGATTGATTTAAAACTTCATTTTTAAT
TTAAAAGGATCTAGGTGAAGATCCTTTTTGATAATCTCATGACCAAAATCCCTTAACGTGAGTTTTCGTT
CCACTGAGCGTCAGACCCCGTAGAAAAGATCAAAGGATCTTCTTGAGATCCTTTTTTTCTGCGCGTAATC
TGCTGCTTGCAAACAAAAAAACCACCGCTACCAGCGGTGGTTTGTTTGCCGGATCAAGAGCTACCAACTC
TTTTTCCGAAGGTAACTGGCTTCAGCAGAGCGCAGATACCAAATACTGTTCTTCTAGTGTAGCCGTAGTT
AGGCCACCACTTCAAGAACTCTGTAGCACCGCCTACATACCTCGCTCTGCTAATCCTGTTACCAGTGGCT
GCTGCCAGTGGCGATAAGTCGTGTCTTACCGGGTTGGACTCAAGACGATAGTTACCGGATAAGGCGCAGC
GGTCGGGCTGAACGGGGGGTTCGTGCACACAGCCCAGCTTGGAGCGAACGACCTACACCGAACTGAGATA
CCTACAGCGTGAGCTATGAGAAAGCGCCACGCTTCCCGAAGGGAGAAAGGCGGACAGGTATCCGGTAAGC
GGCAGGGTCGGAACAGGAGAGCGCACGAGGGAGCTTCCAGGGGGAAACGCCTGGTATCTTTATAGTCCTG
TCGGGTTTCGCCACCTCTGACTTGAGCGTCGATTTTTGTGATGCTCGTCAGGGGGGCGGAGCCTATGGAA
AAACGCCAGCAACGCGGCCTTTTTACGGTTCCTGGCCTTTTGCTGGCCTTTTGCTCACATGTTCTTTCCT
GCGTTATCCCCTGATTCTGTGGATAACCGTATTACCGCCTTTGAGTGAGCTGATACCGCTCGCCGCAGCC
GAACGACCGAGCGCAGCGAGTCAGTGAGCGAGGAAGCGGAAGAGCGCCCAATACGCAAACCGCCTCTCCC
CGCGCGTTGGCCGATTCATTAATGCAGCTGGCACGACAGGTTTCCCGACTGGAAAGCGGGCAGTGAGCGC
AACGCAATTAATGTGAGTTAGCTCACTCATTAGGCACCCCAGGCTTTACACTTTATGCTTCCGGCTCGTA
TGTTGTGTGGAATTGTGAGCGGATAACAATTTCACACAGGAAACAGCTATGACCATGATTACGCCAAGCT
CTAGCTAGAGGTCGACGGTATACAGACATGATAAGATACATTGATGAGTTTGGACAAACCACAACTAGAA
TGCAGTGAAAAAAATGCTTTATTTGTGAAATTTGTGATGCTATTGCTTTATTTGTAACCATTATAAGCTG
CAATAAACAAGTTGGGGTGGGCGAAGAACTCCAGCATGAGATCCCCGCGCTGGAGGATCATCCAGCCGGC
GTCCCGGAAAACGATTCCGAAGCCCAACCTTTCATAGAAGGCGGCGGTGGAATCGAAATCTCGTGATGGC
AGGTTGGGCGTCGCTTGGTCGGTCATTTCGAACCCCAGAGTCCCGCTCAGAAGAACTCGTCAAGAAGGCG
ATAGAAGGCGATGCGCTGCGAATCGGGAGCGGCGATACCGTAAAGCACGAGGAAGCGGTCAGCCCATTCG
CCGCCAAGCTCTTCAGCAATATCACGGGTAGCCAACGCTATGTCCTGATAGCGGTCCGCCACACCCAGCC
GGCCACAGTCGATGAATCCAGAAAAGCGGCCATTTTCCACCATGATATTCGGCAAGCAGGCATCGCCATG
GGTCACGACGAGATCCTCGCCGTCGGGCATGCGCGCCTTGAGCCTGGCGAACAGTTCGGCTGGCGCGAGC
CCCTGATGCTCTTCGTCCAGATCATCCTGATCGACAAGACCGGCTTCCATCCGAGTACGTGCTCGCTCGA
TGCGATGTTTCGCTTGGTGGTCGAATGGGCAGGTAGCCGGATCAAGCGTATGCAGCCGCCGCATTGCATC
AGCCATGATGGATACTTTCTCGGCAGGAGCAAGGTGAGATGACAGGAGATCCTGCCCCGGCACTTCGCCC
AATAGCAGCCAGTCCCTTCCCGCTTCAGTGACAACGTCGAGCACAGCTGCGCAAGGAACGCCCGTCGTGG
CCAGCCACGATAGCCGCGCTGCCTCGTCCTGCAGTTCATTCAGGGCACCGGACAGGTCGGTCTTGACAAA
AAGAACCGGGCGCCCCTGCGCTGACAGCCGGAACACGGCGGCATCAGAGCAGCCGATTGTCTGTTGTGCC
CAGTCATAGCCGAATAGCCTCTCCACCCAAGCGGCCGGAGAACCTGCGTGCAATCCATCTTGTTCAATCA
TGCGAAACGATCCTCATCCTGTCTCTTGATCAGATCCGAAAATGGATATACAAGCTCCCGGGAGCTTTTT
GCAAAAGCCTAGGCCTCCAAAAAAGCCTCCTCACTACTTCTGGAATAGCTCAGAGGCAGAGGCG
Features (pLannotate 1.2.2; 20 found; start..end, strand, type, name):
    277..705     -  rep_origin     f1 ori (sequence partly withheld): f1 bacteriophage origin of replication; arrow indicates direction of (+) strand synthesis
    726..747     -  promoter       SV40 promoter (fragment): SV40 enhancer and early promoter
    751..975     -  polyA_signal   bGH poly(A) signal: bovine growth hormone polyadenylation signal
   1022..4840    -  CDS            S: SPIKE_SARS2 - Experimental evidence at protein level: Swiss-Prot protein existence level 1. [Spike glycoprotein]: May down-regulate host tetherin (BST2) by lysosomal degradation, thereby counteracting its antiviral activity. From Severe acute respiratory syndrome coronavirus 2 (2019-nCoV) (SARS-CoV-2).
   4860..4878    -  promoter       T7 promoter: promoter for bacteriophage T7 RNA polymerase
   4894..4927    -  LTR            5' LTR (truncated) (fragment): truncated 5' long terminal repeat (LTR) from HIV-1
   4923..5126    -  promoter       CMV promoter: human cytomegalovirus (CMV) immediate early promoter
   5127..5506    -  enhancer       CMV enhancer: human cytomegalovirus immediate early enhancer
   5661..5713    +  misc_feature   bom (fragment): basis of mobility region from pBR322
   5772..5876    +  promoter       AmpR promoter: bla
   5877..6737    +  CDS            AmpR: β-lactamase; bla; confers resistance to ampicillin, carbenicillin, and related antibiotics
   6908..7496    +  rep_origin     ori: high-copy-number ColE1/pMB1/pBR322/pUC origin of replication
   7679..7771    +  CDS            lacI (fragment): lac repressor; lacI; The lac repressor binds to the lac operator to inhibit transcription in E. coli. This inhibition can be relieved by adding lactose or isopropyl-β-D-thiogalactopyranoside (IPTG).
   7784..7805    +  protein_bind   CAP binding site: CAP binding activates transcription in the presence of cAMP. E. coli catabolite activator protein
   7820..7850    +  promoter       lac promoter: promoter for the E. coli lac operon
   7858..7874    +  protein_bind   lac operator: The lac repressor binds to the lac operator to inhibit transcription in E. coli. This inhibition can be relieved by adding lactose or isopropyl-β-D-thiogalactopyranoside (IPTG). lac repressor encoded by lacI
   7947..8068    -  polyA_signal   SV40 poly(A) signal: SV40 polyadenylation signal
   8063..8221    -  CDS            ble (fragment): BLE_KLEPN - Experimental evidence at protein level: Swiss-Prot protein existence level 1. Binding protein with a strong affinity to the bleomycin family of antibiotics. Binds to CL990; an antimitotic-antibiotic compound. From Klebsiella pneumoniae.
   8245..9036    -  CDS            neo: KKA2_KLEPN - Also known as kan, nptII. Experimental evidence at protein level: Swiss-Prot protein existence level 1. Resistance to kanamycin, neomycin, paromomycin, ribostamycin, butirosin and gentamicin B. From Klebsiella pneumoniae.
   9103..263     -  promoter       SV40 promoter (across the origin): SV40 enhancer and early promoter
