[The description below was written by a language model from this plasmid's Addgene catalogue record and pLannotate feature annotations shown in this document.]
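Description:
CoV2-N-B.1.1.7 is a pcDNA3.1-based mammalian expression plasmid for transient production of a codon-optimized SARS-CoV-2 nucleocapsid (N) protein carrying the four substitutions D3L, R203K, G204R and S235F, the set indicated by the B.1.1.7 name. In the 6,658 nt full-sequence record, the N coding sequence sits downstream of the human cytomegalovirus immediate-early enhancer and promoter and is terminated by the bovine growth hormone polyadenylation signal. A T7 promoter lies between the CMV promoter and the insert. No epitope tag or reporter is annotated on the N open reading frame. The short "HIV-1 5' LTR" fragment overlapping the end of the CMV promoter, and the small ble, lacI and bom fragments, appear to be incidental annotation matches within backbone sequence rather than functional elements.

The backbone provides a high-copy ColE1/pUC-type origin and the β-lactamase gene for ampicillin selection in E. coli, plus an f1 origin. An SV40 early promoter drives the neomycin phosphotransferase gene with an SV40 poly(A) signal, which would allow G418 selection in mammalian cells, although the stated use is transient expression.

According to the record, the plasmid is used to generate RNA-packaging SARS-CoV-2 virus-like particles. N is the protein that packages viral RNA and interacts with the membrane protein during assembly, so this construct lets the effect of variant N mutations be assessed. The other components required for particle production are not part of this plasmid.

A second sequence record attached to the entry (9,169 nt) shows the same backbone carrying a Spike coding sequence instead of N. It does not match the catalogue description, and it should not be taken as representing this construct.
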