Addgene plasmid #177958: CoV2-N-B.1.1.7
Purpose: Transient mammalian expression of codon optimized SARS-CoV-2 Nucleocapsid (D3L, R203K, G204R, S235F). Used for generating RNA packaging virus-like particles.
Depositing lab: Jennifer Doudna. Depositing organization: J. David Gladstone Institutes. Publication: Rapid assessment of SARS-CoV-2 evolved variants using virus-like particles. Syed AM, Taha TY, Tabata T, Chen IP, Ciling A, Khalid MM, Sreekumar B, Chen PY, Hayashi JM, Soczek KM, Ott M, Doudna JA. Science. 2021 Nov 4:eabl6184. doi: 10.1126/science.abl6184. PubMed 34735219.
Backbone
  Vector backbone: pcDNA3.1
  Vector type: Mammalian Expression
Growth in bacteria
  Bacterial resistance: Ampicillin, 100 μg/mL
  Growth temperature: 37°C
  Growth strain: DH5alpha
  Copy number: High Copy
Gene/Insert
  Gene/Insert name: SARS-CoV-2 Nucleocapsid (D3L, R203K, G204R, S235F)
  Species: Other
  Mutation: D3L,R203K,G204R,S235F
  Entrez Gene: N (a.k.a. GU280_gp10)
  Cloning method: Gibson Cloning
Terms and licenses: Academic/Nonprofit Terms; Industry Terms: Not Available to Industry
Depositor comments: Please visit https://www.biorxiv.org/content/10.1101/2021.08.05.455082v1 for bioRxv preprint.
How to cite: CoV2-N-B.1.1.7 was a gift from Jennifer Doudna (Addgene plasmid # 177958 ; http://n2t.net/addgene:177958 ; RRID:Addgene_177958)
